>Addgene plasmid #143713 | TFORF0569 | depositor full sequence | sequence record 283268 | Full Sequence
TTAATGTAGTCTTATGCAATACTCTTGTAGTCTTGCAACATGGTAACGATGAGTTAGCAACATGCCTTAC
AAGGAGAGAAAAAGCACCGTGCATGCCGATTGGTGGAAGTAAGGTGGTACGATCGTGCCTTATTAGGAAG
GCAACAGACGGGTCTGACATGGATTGGACGAACCACTGAATTGCCGCATTGCAGAGATATTGTATTTAAG
TGCCTAGCTCGATACATAAACGGGTCTCTCTGGTTAGACCAGATCTGAGCCTGGGAGCTCTCTGGCTAAC
TAGGGAACCCACTGCTTAAGCCTCAATAAAGCTTGCCTTGAGTGCTTCAAGTAGTGTGTGCCCGTCTGTT
GTGTGACTCTGGTAACTAGAGATCCCTCAGACCCTTTTAGTCAGTGTGGAAAATCTCTAGCAGTGGCGCC
CGAACAGGGACTTGAAAGCGAAAGGGAAACCAGAGGAGCTCTCTCGACGCAGGACTCGGCTTGCTGAAGC
GCGCACGGCAAGAGGCGAGGGGCGGCGACTGGTGAGTACGCCAAAAATTTTGACTAGCGGAGGCTAGAAG
GAGAGAGATGGGTGCGAGAGCGTCAGTATTAAGCGGGGGAGAATTAGATCGCGATGGGAAAAAATTCGGT
TAAGGCCAGGGGGAAAGAAAAAATATAAATTAAAACATATAGTATGGGCAAGCAGGGAGCTAGAACGATT
CGCAGTTAATCCTGGCCTGTTAGAAACATCAGAAGGCTGTAGACAAATACTGGGACAGCTACAACCATCC
CTTCAGACAGGATCAGAAGAACTTAGATCATTATATAATACAGTAGCAACCCTCTATTGTGTGCATCAAA
GGATAGAGATAAAAGACACCAAGGAAGCTTTAGACAAGATAGAGGAAGAGCAAAACAAAAGTAAGACCAC
CGCACAGCAAGCGGCCGCTGATCTTCAGACCTGGAGGAGGAGATATGAGGGACAATTGGAGAAGTGAATT
ATATAAATATAAAGTAGTAAAAATTGAACCATTAGGAGTAGCACCCACCAAGGCAAAGAGAAGAGTGGTG
CAGAGAGAAAAAAGAGCAGTGGGAATAGGAGCTTTGTTCCTTGGGTTCTTGGGAGCAGCAGGAAGCACTA
TGGGCGCAGCGTCAATGACGCTGACGGTACAGGCCAGACAATTATTGTCTGGTATAGTGCAGCAGCAGAA
CAATTTGCTGAGGGCTATTGAGGCGCAACAGCATCTGTTGCAACTCACAGTCTGGGGCATCAAGCAGCTC
CAGGCAAGAATCCTGGCTGTGGAAAGATACCTAAAGGATCAACAGCTCCTGGGGATTTGGGGTTGCTCTG
GAAAACTCATTTGCACCACTGCTGTGCCTTGGAATGCTAGTTGGAGTAATAAATCTCTGGAACAGATTTG
GAATCACACGACCTGGATGGAGTGGGACAGAGAAATTAACAATTACACAAGCTTAATACACTCCTTAATT
GAAGAATCGCAAAACCAGCAAGAAAAGAATGAACAAGAATTATTGGAATTAGATAAATGGGCAAGTTTGT
GGAATTGGTTTAACATAACAAATTGGCTGTGGTATATAAAATTATTCATAATGATAGTAGGAGGCTTGGT
AGGTTTAAGAATAGTTTTTGCTGTACTTTCTATAGTGAATAGAGTTAGGCAGGGATATTCACCATTATCG
TTTCAGACCCACCTCCCAACCCCGAGGGGACCCATGCATTGCATCTCAATTAGTCAGCAACCAGGTGTGG
AAAGTCCCCAGGCTCCCCAGCAGGCAGAAGTATGCAAAGCATGCGTCTCAATTAGTCAGCAACCATAGTC
CCGCCCCTAACTCCGCCCATCCCGCCCCTAACTCCGCCCAGTTCCGCCCATTCTCCGCCCCATGGCTGAC
TAATTTTTTTTATTTATGCAGAGGCCGAGGCCGCCTCGGCCTCTGAGCTATTCCAGAAGTAGTGAGGAGG
CTTTTTTGGAGGCCTAGGCTTTTGCAAAAAGCTTTCTAGAGGTACCACCGGAGCTTACCATGACCGAGTA
CAAGCCCACGGTGCGCCTCGCCACCCGCGACGACGTCCCCAGGGCCGTACGCACCCTCGCCGCCGCGTTC
GCCGACTACCCCGCCACGCGCCACACCGTCGATCCGGACCGCCACATCGAGCGGGTCACCGAGCTGCAAG
AACTCTTCCTCACGCGCGTCGGGCTCGACATCGGCAAGGTGTGGGTCGCGGACGACGGCGCCGCCGTGGC
GGTCTGGACCACGCCGGAGAGCGTCGAAGCGGGGGCGGTGTTCGCCGAGATCGGCCCGCGCATGGCCGAG
TTGAGCGGTTCCCGGCTGGCCGCGCAGCAACAGATGGAAGGCCTCCTGGCGCCGCACCGGCCCAAGGAGC
CCGCGTGGTTCCTGGCCACCGTCGGCGTCTCGCCCGACCACCAGGGCAAGGGTCTGGGCAGCGCCGTCGT
GCTCCCCGGAGTGGAGGCGGCCGAGCGCGCCGGGGTGCCCGCCTTCCTGGAGACCTCCGCGCCCCGCAAC
CTCCCCTTCTACGAGCGGCTCGGCTTCACCGTCACCGCCGACGTCGAGGTGCCCGAAGGACCGCGCACCT
GGTGCATGACCCGCAAGCCCGGTGCCAGTTAACGAATTCTAGATCTTGAGACAAATGGCAGTATTCATCC
ACAATTTTAAAAGAAAAGGGGGGATTGGGGGGTACAGTGCAGGGGAAAGAATAGTAGACATAATAGCAAC
AGACATACAAACTAAAGAATTACAAAAACAAATTACAAAAATTCAAAATTTTCGGGTTTATTACAGGGAC
AGCAGAGATCCACTTTGGCGCCGGCTCGAGGCCTGCAGGTGCAAAGATGGATAAAGTTTTAAACAGAGAG
GAATCTTTGCAGCTAATGGACCTTCTAGGTCTTGAAAGGAGTGGGAATTGGCTCCGGTGCCCGTCAGTGG
GCAGAGCGCACATCGCCCACAGTCCCCGAGAAGTTGGGGGGAGGGGTCGGCAATTGAACCGGTGCCTAGA
GAAGGTGGCGCGGGGTAAACTGGGAAAGTGATGTCGTGTACTGGCTCCGCCTTTTTCCCGAGGGTGGGGG
AGAACCGTATATAAGTGCAGTAGTCGCCGTGAACGTTCTTTTTCGCAACGGGTTTGCCGCCAGAACACAG
GTAAGTGCCGTGTGTGGTTCCCGCGGGCCTGGCCTCTTTACGGGTTATGGCCCTTGCGTGCCTTGAATTA
CTTCCACCTGGCTGCAGTACGTGATTCTTGATCCCGAGCTTCGGGTTGGAAGTGGGTGGGAGAGTTCGAG
GCCTTGCGCTTAAGGAGCCCCTTCGCCTCGTGCTTGAGTTGAGGCCTGGCCTGGGCGCTGGGGCCGCCGC
GTGCGAATCTGGTGGCACCTTCGCGCCTGTCTCGCTGCTTTCGATAAGTCTCTAGCCATTTAAAATTTTT
GATGACCTGCTGCGACGCTTTTTTTCTGGCAAGATAGTCTTGTAAATGCGGGCCAAGATCTGCACACTGG
TATTTCGGTTTTTGGGGCCGCGGGCGGCGACGGGGCCCGTGCGTCCCAGCGCACATGTTCGGCGAGGCGG
GGCCTGCGAGCGCGGCCACCGAGAATCGGACGGGGGTAGTCTCAAGCTGGCCGGCCTGCTCTGGTGCCTG
GCCTCGCGCCGCCGTGTATCGCCCCGCCCTGGGCGGCAAGGCTGGCCCGGTCGGCACCAGTTGCGTGAGC
GGAAAGATGGCCGCTTCCCGGCCCTGCTGCAGGGAGCTCAAAATGGAGGACGCGGCGCTCGGGAGAGCGG
GCGGGTGAGTCACCCACACAAAGGAAAAGGGCCTTTCCGTCCTCAGCCGTCGCTTCATGTGACTCCACGG
AGTACCGGGCGCCGTCCAGGCACCTCGATTAGTTCTCGAGCTTTTGGAGTACGTCGTCTTTAGGTTGGGG
GGAGGGGTTTTATGCGATGGAGTTTCCCCACACTGAGTGGGTGGAGACTGAAGTTAGGCCAGCTTGGCAC
TTGATGTAATTCTCCTTGGAATTTGCCCTTTTTGAGTTTGGATCTTGGTTCATTCTCAAGCCTCAGACAG
TGGTTCAAAGTTTTTTTCTTCCATTTCAGGTGTCGTGAGGCTAGCACCGCCACCATGCAGAGCAGCCCCT
CCCCTGCTCACCCTCAGCTCCCAGTCCTACAGACACAGATGGTGTCGGACGGCATGACAGGCAGCAATCC
TGTGTCCCCTGCCTCATCCAGTTCCCCAGCCTCTAGTGGGGCAGGCGGCATCTCCCCGCAGCACATAGCT
CAAGATTCCTCACTGGATGGACCTCCAGGCCCCCCAGATGGTGCCACAGTGCCCCTGGAGGGGTTCAGCT
TATCCCAGGCTGCTGACCTGGCTAACAAGGGCCCGAAGTGGGAGAAGAGCCATGCCGAAATTGCAGAACA
GGCCAAGCATGAGGCCGAGATCGAGACTCGGATTGCTGAGCTGCGGAAGGAGGGTTTCTGGTCACTGAAG
AGGCTGCCTAAGGTGCCAGAGCCCCCTCGCCCCAAAGGTCACTGGGACTATTTGTGCGAAGAGATGCAGT
GGCTCTCTGCTGACTTTGCTCAGGAGCGCCGTTGGAAACGGGGTGTGGCCCGGAAGGTGGTGCGCATGGT
GATCCGGCACCACGAGGAGCAGCGGCAGAAAGAGGAACGGGCCCGGAGGGAGGAGCAGGCCAAGCTGCGT
CGAATTGCTTCCACCATGGCCAAGGATGTCAGGCAGTTCTGGAGCAATGTGGAGAAGGTGGTGCAATTCA
AGCAACAGTCCCGGCTTGAGGAAAAGCGCAAAAAAGCCCTGGACCTGCATTTGGACTTCATTGTGGGGCA
AACTGAAAAGTACTCGGACCTTCTGTCTCAGAGCCTCAACCAGCCATTAACCTCCAGCAAAGCAGGCTCT
TCCCCTTGCCTCGGCTCTTCCTCAGCTGCCTCCAGTCCTCCACCCCCTGCTTCTCGCCTGGATGATGAAG
ATGGGGACTTTCAACCCCAAGAGGATGAGGAAGAGGATGATGAGGAAACGATTGAAGTTGAAGAACAACA
GGAAGGCAATGATGCAGAGGCCCAGAGGCGTGAGATTGAGCTGCTTCGCCGTGAGGGAGAATTGCCACTG
GAAGAGCTGCTCCGTTCCCTTCCCCCTCAGCTGTTGGAAGGGCCTTCCAGCCCCTCTCAAACCCCCTCAT
CTCATGATAGTGACACCCGAGATGGGCCTGAAGAAGGTGCTGAAGAAGAGCCCCCTCAGGTGTTGGAGAT
AAAGCCCCCACCCTCTGCTGTCACACAGCGCAACAAACAGCCTTGGCATCCAGATGAAGATGATGAAGAG
TTTACTGCCAACGAAGAGGAAGCGGAGGATGAAGAGGATACTATAGCAGCTGAGGAACAGTTGGAAGGGG
AGGTGGATCATGCCATGGAGCTGAGCGAGTTGGCTCGAGAAGGTGAGCTTTCCATGGAGGAGCTATTGCA
GCAGTATGCAGGAGCCTATGCCCCAGGCTCTGGGAGCAGTGAAGATGAGGATGAAGATGAGGTTGATGCT
AATAGCTCTGACTGTGAACCAGAGGGGCCCGTGGAAGCGGAAGAGCCTCCTCAGGAGGATAGTAGCAGTC
AGTCAGACTCTGTGGAGGACCGGAGTGAGGATGAGGAAGATGAACATTCAGAGGAGGAAGAAACAAGTGG
AAGTTCAGCATCAGAGGAATCTGAGTCTGAAGAGTCTGAGGATGCCCAATCACAGAGCCAAGCAGATGAA
GAGGAGGAAGATGATGATTTTGGGGTGGAGTACTTGCTTGCCAGGGATGAAGAGCAGAGTGAGGCAGATG
CAGGCAGTGGGCCTCCTACTCCAGGGCCCACTACTCTAGGTCCAAAGAAAGAAATTACTGACATTGCTGC
AGCAGCTGAAAGTCTCCAGCCCAAGGGTTACACGCTGGCCACGACCCAGGTAAAGACGCCCATTCCCCTG
CTTCTGCGGGGCCAGCTCCGGGAGTACCAGCACATTGGGCTAGACTGGCTGGTTACCATGTATGAGAAGA
AGCTTAATGGCATTCTTGCTGATGAGATGGGGCTTGGGAAGACCATCCAGACCATCTCTCTGCTTGCCCA
CTTGGCTTGTGAGAAAGGTAACTGGGGTCCCCATTTAATCATTGTTCCCACCAGCGTGATGTTGAACTGG
GAGATGGAGTTGAAACGGTGGTGCCCCAGCTTTAAAATCCTCACTTACTATGGAGCCCAGAAAGAGAGGA
AGCTCAAGCGGCAGGGCTGGACCAAGCCCAATGCCTTTCATGTGTGTATCACATCTTACAAGCTGGTGCT
GCAGGACCACCAGGCCTTCCGTCGCAAGAACTGGCGCTATCTCATTCTGGATGAGGCGCAGAACATCAAG
AACTTCAAGTCACAGCGCTGGCAGTCACTCCTCAACTTCAACAGCCAGAGACGCCTGCTCCTGACAGGAA
CTCCCTTGCAGAACAGCCTCATGGAGCTGTGGTCCTTGATGCACTTTTTGATGCCCCATGTCTTCCAGTC
TCATCGCGAGTTCAAGGAGTGGTTCTCTAATCCCCTAACTGGCATGATTGAGGGCAGCCAAGAGTATAAT
GAAGGTCTAGTCAAACGCCTCCACAAGGTTTTGAGGCCTTTTTTACTGCGCCGAGTTAAGGTGGATGTTG
AGAAGCAGATGCCCAAAAAGTACGAGCATGTTATCCGCTGCAGGCTCTCCAAGCGTCAACGCTGTCTCTA
TGATGACTTCATGGCACAGACCACAACTAAGGAGACACTAGCCACAGGCCATTTCATGAGCGTCATCAAC
ATTTTGATGCAGCTGAGAAAAGTTTGCAATCATCCAAATCTGTTCGACCCTCGACCGGTTACCTCCCCTT
TCATCACCCCAGGCATCTGCTTCAGCACCGCCTCTCTGGTGCTAAGGGCCACGGATGTCCATCCCCTCCA
GCGGATAGACATGGGTCGATTTGACCTTATTGGCCTGGAAGGTCGTGTCTCTCGATATGAGGCAGACACA
TTTCTGCCCCGGCACCGCCTCTCTCGCCGGGTACTGTTAGAAGTGGCTACTGCTCCTGACCCCCCACCCC
GGCCCAAGCCAGTCAAGATGAAGGTCAACAGGATGCTGCAGCCAGTACCTAAGCAAGAAGGCCGGACAGT
GGTGGTGGTGAACAACCCACGGGCGCCCCTGGGCCCTGTCCCAGTTCGACCTCCTCCAGGTCCTGAGCTC
TCAGCCCAGCCCACCCCTGGCCCAGTCCCCCAAGTGCTGCCAGCATCACTGATGGTTTCAGCCTCACCTG
CCGGGCCCCCGCTTATTCCTGCATCTCGGCCTCCTGGCCCTGTCCTCTTGCCTCCACTGCAGCCCAACAG
TGGTTCTCTCCCCCAGGTGTTGCCATCCCCCCTGGGGGTCCTGAGTGGGACCTCACGGCCTCCCACGCCA
ACCTTGTCCCTAAAGCCAACACCACCTGCCCCAGTTCGCCTGAGCCCAGCCCCACCTCCAGGCTCCTCTA
GCCTGTTGAAGCCCCTGACAGTGCCACCAGGCTACACCTTCCCTCCTGCTGCTGCCACCACCACTTCTAC
CACCACGGCAACTGCTACCACCACAGCAGTGCCAGCTCCGACTCCTGCACCACAGCGCCTCATTCTATCT
CCCGATATGCAGGCTCGCCTGCCCTCAGGCGAAGTGGTCAGCATCGGGCAGTTAGCCTCACTGGCACAAC
GTCCAGTGGCTAATGCAGGGGGAAGCAAACCTCTCACCTTCCAAATCCAGGGCAACAAGCTGACTTTGAC
TGGTGCCCAGGTGCGCCAGCTTGCTGTGGGGCAGCCCCGCCCGCTGCAAAGGAATGTGGTGCACCTCGTG
TCAGCAGGGGGGCAGCACCATCTCATCAGCCAGCCTGCCCATGTGGCCCTCATCCAGGCCGTGGCCCCGA
CCCCTGGCCCTACCCCTGTCTCTGTGCTGCCTTCTTCGACCCCCAGCACCACCCCTGCCCCTACTGGCCT
CAGCCTTCCGCTTGCTGCTAACCAGGTGCCACCAACCATGGTGAATAATACAGGCGTGGTGAAGATTGTA
GTGAGACAAGCCCCTCGGGATGGACTGACTCCTGTTCCTCCATTGGCCCCAGCACCCCGGCCTCCGAGCT
CTGGGCTTCCAGCTGTGTTGAATCCACGCCCCACGTTAACCCCTGGCCGGCTACCCACACCTACTCTGGG
TACTGCTCGAGCCCCCATGCCCACACCCACTCTGGTGAGGCCTCTTCTCAAGCTGGTCCACAGTCCTTCA
CCTGAAGTCAGTGCTTCAGCCCCCGGAGCTGCCCCCTTGACCATCTCTTCTCCTCTCCACGTGCCATCCT
CCCTCCCTGGGCCAGCCTCTTCTCCAATGCCAATTCCCAACTCCTCTCCCCTTGCTAGTCCTGTGTCCTC
TACAGTCTCAGTTCCATTGTCATCTTCACTCCCCATCTCTGTCCCCACCACACTTCCTGCCCCAGCCTCG
GCTCCACTCACCATCCCCATCTCAGCCCCCTTGACTGTTTCTGCTTCGGGCCCAGCTCTGTTGACCAGTG
TGACTCCACCATTGGCACCTGTTGTCCCAGCGGCTCCTGGACCTCCCTCCTTGGCACCATCTGGTGCTTC
CCCGTCAGCATCAGCCTTGACTCTAGGTTTGGCCACAGCTCCATCCCTGTCTTCATCTCAGACACCTGGT
CACCCTCTGTTGTTGGCTCCCACCTCTTCACATGTTCCAGGGTTGAACTCAACCGTGGCCCCAGCATGCT
CACCTGTCCTGGTGCCAGCTTCGGCTCTGGCCAGTCCTTTTCCGTCAGCACCAAATCCAGCTCCAGCTCA
GGCTTCCCTTCTGGCTCCAGCATCTTCTGCATCTCAGGCTCTAGCCACCCCTCTGGCTCCTATGGCGGCT
CCACAGACAGCAATTCTGGCTCCTTCTCCAGCTCCTCCTCTGGCTCCTCTTCCGGTCCTGGCACCATCGC
CAGGTGCTGCTCCTGTCCTGGCTTCATCACAGACTCCGGTTCCAGTTATGGCTCCATCGTCTACTCCAGG
AACCTCTTTAGCCTCAGCTTCACCGGTACCAGCTCCAACCCCTGTGTTGGCTCCATCATCAACTCAAACT
ATGCTACCAGCCCCGGTTCCGTCACCTCTCCCGAGCCCGGCTTCTACGCAGACACTGGCCCTAGCCCCAG
CTTTAGCACCCACTCTTGGAGGCTCATCTCCATCTCAGACACTCTCTTTGGGAACGGGGAACCCCCAGGG
ACCCTTTCCAACTCAGACATTGTCATTAACTCCAGCATCATCCCTGGTACCAACTCCAGCCCAGACACTG
TCTTTGGCACCAGGACCACCACTGGGTCCAACTCAGACGCTGTCTCTGGCTCCAGCACCCCCTCTGGCTC
CAGCTTCTCCAGTGGGCCCAGCCCCAGCTCACACGCTGACTTTGGCTCCAGCATCGTCATCTGCTTCACT
CCTGGCCCCAGCTTCAGTGCAGACACTGACCTTGAGCCCTGCCCCAGTTCCTACCCTGGGCCCGGCCGCA
GCTCAGACCTTGGCGCTGGCCCCAGCCTCCACACAGTCCCCAGCTTCCCAGGCATCTTCCCTTGTGGTTT
CGGCATCTGGTGCCGCTCCCTTGCCTGTCACCATGGTATCCCGGCTGCCTGTTTCCAAGGATGAGCCTGA
CACACTGACATTGCGCTCTGGTCCCCCCAGCCCTCCCTCCACTGCTACCTCGTTTGGTGGCCCCCGGCCT
CGACGCCAGCCCCCCCCACCACCTCGTTCCCCTTTTTATCTGGACTCCCTGGAGGAAAAGCGGAAGCGGC
AGCGGTCTGAACGCCTGGAACGGATTTTCCAACTTAGTGAGGCTCATGGGGCCCTGGCACCTGTGTATGG
GACTGAAGTCCTGGATTTCTGTACCCTGCCCCAACCTGTTGCCAGCCCCATCGGCCCTCGTTCTCCTGGC
CCCAGCCACCCCACCTTTTGGACTTATACCGAGGCTGCCCACCGGGCTGTACTGTTTCCCCAGCAGCGAC
TAGACCAGCTGTCAGAAATCATTGAGAGGTTCATCTTTGTCATGCCTCCTGTGGAGGCACCTCCCCCTTC
CCTGCATGCCTGCCACCCACCTCCTTGGCTGGCCCCACGTCAGGCAGCCTTCCAGGAGCAATTGGCCTCT
GAGCTCTGGCCCCGGGCTCGTCCTTTGCACCGTATTGTGTGTAACATGCGCACCCAGTTCCCTGACTTAA
GACTCATCCAGTATGATTGCGGAAAGTTGCAGACGTTGGCAGTGCTGTTGCGGCAGCTCAAGGCAGAGGG
CCACCGAGTGCTCATCTTCACCCAGATGACCCGAATGCTGGATGTATTGGAGCAGTTTCTCACCTACCAT
GGCCATCTCTACCTGCGCCTGGATGGATCTACTAGAGTTGAACAGAGACAGGCCTTGATGGAACGGTTCA
ATGCAGACAAACGCATATTCTGCTTCATCCTTTCAACTCGGAGTGGGGGTGTGGGCGTGAACCTGACAGG
AGCAGACACTGTTGTTTTTTATGACAGCGACTGGAATCCCACCATGGATGCTCAGGCCCAGGACCGCTGT
CACCGAATTGGCCAGACCCGGGATGTCCACATATATAGGCTTATCAGTGAACGGACAGTGGAGGAGAACA
TCCTAAAAAAGGCAAATCAGAAGAGAATGTTGGGGGACATGGCCATTGAGGGAGGCAACTTCACCACAGC
CTATTTCAAACAGCAGACCATCCGAGAGCTGTTTGATATGCCCCTGGAGGAACCTTCTAGCTCATCCGTG
CCCTCTGCCCCTGAAGAGGAGGAAGAGACTGTGGCCAGCAAGCAGACTCATATTCTGGAGCAGGCATTGT
GTCGGGCAGAAGATGAAGAGGATATCCGTGCAGCCACCCAGGCCAAGGCTGAACAGGTGGCTGAGCTTGC
AGAATTTAATGAGAACGATGGGTTTCCTGCTGGTGAGGGAGAGGAAGCTGGCCGGCCTGGGGCTGAGGAT
GAGGAGATGTCCCGGGCTGAGCAGGAAATTGCTGCCCTCGTAGAACAGCTGACCCCCATTGAGCGCTATG
CCATGAAATTCCTGGAGGCCTCACTGGAGGAGGTGAGCCGAGAGGAGCTCAAACAGGCAGAAGAGCAAGT
GGAAGCTGCCCGCAAAGACCTGGACCAAGCCAAGGAGGAGGTGTTCCGCCTACCCCAAGAGGAGGAGGAG
GGGCCGGGGGCTGGGGATGAGAGTTCCTGTGGGACTGGTGGAGGCACCCACCGGCGCAGTAAAAAGGCCA
AAGCCCCTGAGAGGCCGGGGACTCGTGTCAGTGAGCGTCTTCGTGGAGCCCGGGCTGAGACTCAAGGGGC
AAACCACACTCCTGTCATATCCGCCCATCAAACTCGCAGCACCACCACACCACCCCGCTGCAGTCCTGCC
AGGGAGCGAGTTCCCAGGCCAGCACCTAGGCCTCGACCCACTCCAGCTTCAGCTCCGGCTGCAATTCCTG
CCCTTGTTCCTGTCCCAGTTTCTGCCCCAGTACCCATTTCAGCCCCAAATCCAATAACCATTCTCCCTGT
CCATATCTTGCCTTCTCCTCCCCCTCCTTCACAGATTCCTCCTTGTTCTTCTCCTGCCTGCACCCCTCCT
CCTGCCTGTACCCCTCCACCAGCTCATACACCGCCTCCAGCCCAAACCTGTCTTGTAACTCCTTCCTCTC
CTCTCTTGCTTGGTCCACCTTCTGTGCCCATCTCTGCCTCAGTCACTAATCTCCCCTTGGGCTTGAGGCC
TGAGGCAGAGCTGTGTGCCCAGGCATTGGCATCTCCAGAGTCCCTGGAGCTGGCTTCTGTGGCCAGTTCA
GAAACCTCCTCACTTTCTCTTGTGCCCCCTAAAGATCTGTTGCCAGTTGCTGTGGAGATCCTGCCTGTGT
CAGAGAAGAACCTTTCTCTCACCCCTTCTGCACCCAGCCTGACCTTGGAGGCTGGCAGCATCCCCAATGG
TCAAGAGCAGGAGGCACCAGATTCTGCTGAGGGGACCACCCTTACAGTGCTGCCTGAAGGTGAGGAGTTG
CCCCTGTGTGTGAGTGAGAGCAATGGCCTGGAGCTCCCACCCTCAGCAGCATCTGATGAGCCACTTCAGG
AGCCACTGGAGGCTGACAGGACCTCGGAAGAGCTGACAGAGGCCAAGACCCCAACCTCCAGCCCAGAGAA
GCCACAGGAACTCGTTACAGCTGAGGTTGCAGCTCCATCCACCTCATCTTCAGCCACTTCCTCGCCTGAG
GGTCCTTCACCTGCCCGACCTCCTCGGCGTCGCACCAGTGCTGATGTGGAAATTAGGGGTCAAGGGACTG
GTCGGCCAGGACAACCACCAGGCCCCAAAGTGCTTCGAAAGCTGCCAGGACGGCTGGTAACTGTGGTAGA
GGAAAAGGAACTGGTGCGGCGGCGGCGGCAGCAGCGGGGAGCTGCCAGCACCCTAGTGCCTGGGGTCTCT
GAGACTAGTGCCAGCCCGGGAAGCCCGTCTGTCCGCAGCATGTCAGGGCCAGAATCCTCCCCTCCCATTG
GTGGGCCCTGTGAAGCTGCTCCTTCATCCTCACTGCCCACTCCACCCCAGCAGCCCTTCATTGCTCGCCG
TCACATTGAGCTGGGGGTGACTGGTGGTGGCAGCCCCGAGAATGGAGACGGAGCACTGCTCGCCATCACC
CCACCTGCTGTGAAACGTCGGAGGGGGAGGCCCCCCAAGAAGAACAGGTCTCCAGCAGATGCTGGGAGAG
GTGTGGATGAGGCACCCTCATCCACCTTGAAGGGAAAAACCAATGGGGCTGACCCAGTCCCTGGGCCTGA
GACCCTAATTGTTGCAGATCCTGTCCTGGAACCACAGCTTATTCCTGGGCCCCAGCCTCTTGGACCCCAG
CCAGTTCACAGACCCAATCCCCTCCTGTCACCTGTGGAGAAAAGAAGGCGAGGACGACCCCCTAAAGCAC
GAGATTTGCCCATCCCTGGGACCATTTCCTCTGCAGGGGATGGCAACTCCGAAAGTCGGACACAGCCACC
CCCACACCCATCACCCCTAACCCCACTCCCACCACTGCTAGTTTGTCCCACTGCTACTGTTGCCAACACT
GTCACCACTGTCACCATTTCAACGTCCCCACCCAAACGGAAGAGGGGCCGACCTCCCAAGAATCCTCCAT
CACCTCGGCCCAGCCAGCTCCCCGTCTTGGACCGTGACAGCACTTCTGTTCTCGAGAGCTGTGGATTGGG
GAGGCGACGGCAACCCCAGGGCCAAGGGGAGAGTGAGGGTAGTTCCTCTGATGAGGATGGAAGCCGCCCC
CTCACCCGCCTGGCCCGCCTTCGGCTTGAAGCAGAAGGAATGCGAGGACGGAAGAGTGGAGGGTCCATGG
TGGTGGCTGTAATTCAGGATGACCTGGACTTAGCAGATAGCGGGCCAGGCGGGTTGGAATTGACACCACC
TGTGGTCTCACTAACCCCAAAACTGCGCTCGACCCGGCTGCGTCCAGGGTCTCTAGTCCCCCCACTAGAG
ACTGAGAAGTTGCCTCGCAAACGAGCAGGGGCCCCAGTTGGTGGGAGTCCTGGGCTGGCAAAGCGGGGCC
GCCTACAGCCCCCAAGTCCCCTGGGGCCTGAGGGTTCAGTAGAGGAGTCTGAGGCTGAAGCCTCAGGTGA
GGAGGAGGAAGGGGATGGGACCCCACGCCGACGTCCTGGCCCCCGCCGGCTTGTTGGGACCACCAACCAA
GGGGACCAGCGCATCCTGCGCAGCAGCGCCCCTCCCTCCCTGGCTGGCCCTGCTGTTAGTCACAGAGGCC
GCAAGGCCAAGACGTAGTAATGAACTAGTCCGTAACTTGAAAGTATTTCGATTTCTTGGCTTTATATATC
TTGTGGAAAGGACGATAAAGTAAACAACTTGGAACTAGAACGCGTTAAGTCGACAATCAACCTCTGGATT
ACAAAATTTGTGAAAGATTGACTGGTATTCTTAACTATGTTGCTCCTTTTACGCTATGTGGATACGCTGC
TTTAATGCCTTTGTATCATGCTATTGCTTCCCGTATGGCTTTCATTTTCTCCTCCTTGTATAAATCCTGG
TTGCTGTCTCTTTATGAGGAGTTGTGGCCCGTTGTCAGGCAACGTGGCGTGGTGTGCACTGTGTTTGCTG
ACGCAACCCCCACTGGTTGGGGCATTGCCACCACCTGTCAGCTCCTTTCCGGGACTTTCGCTTTCCCCCT
CCCTATTGCCACGGCGGAACTCATCGCCGCCTGCCTTGCCCGCTGCTGGACAGGGGCTCGGCTGTTGGGC
ACTGACAATTCCGTGGTGTTGTCGGGGAAATCATCGTCCTTTCCTTGGCTGCTCGCCTGTGTTGCCACCT
GGATTCTGCGCGGGACGTCCTTCTGCTACGTCCCTTCGGCCCTCAATCCAGCGGACCTTCCTTCCCGCGG
CCTGCTGCCGGCTCTGCGGCCTCTTCCGCGTCTTCGCCTTCGCCCTCAGACGAGTCGGATCTCCCTTTGG
GCCGCCTCCCCGCGTCGACTTTAAGACCAATGACTTACAAGGCAGCTGTAGATCTTAGCCACTTTTTAAA
AGAAAAGGGGGGACTGGAAGGGCTAATTCACTCCCAACGAAGACAAGATCTGCTTTTTGCTTGTACTGGG
TCTCTCTGGTTAGACCAGATCTGAGCCTGGGAGCTCTCTGGCTAACTAGGGAACCCACTGCTTAAGCCTC
AATAAAGCTTGCCTTGAGTGCTTCAAGTAGTGTGTGCCCGTCTGTTGTGTGACTCTGGTAACTAGAGATC
CCTCAGACCCTTTTAGTCAGTGTGGAAAATCTCTAGCAGTACGTATAGTAGTTCATGTCATCTTATTATT
CAGTATTTATAACTTGCAAAGAAATGAATATCAGAGAGTGAGAGGAACTTGTTTATTGCAGCTTATAATG
GTTACAAATAAAGCAATAGCATCACAAATTTCACAAATAAAGCATTTTTTTCACTGCATTCTAGTTGTGG
TTTGTCCAAACTCATCAATGTATCTTATCATGTCTGGCTCTAGCTATCCCGCCCCTAACTCCGCCCATCC
CGCCCCTAACTCCGCCCAGTTCCGCCCATTCTCCGCCCCATGGCTGACTAATTTTTTTTATTTATGCAGA
GGCCGAGGCCGCCTCGGCCTCTGAGCTATTCCAGAAGTAGTGAGGAGGCTTTTTTGGAGGCCTAGGGACG
TACCCAATTCGCCCTATAGTGAGTCGTATTACGCGCGCTCACTGGCCGTCGTTTTACAACGTCGTGACTG
GGAAAACCCTGGCGTTACCCAACTTAATCGCCTTGCAGCACATCCCCCTTTCGCCAGCTGGCGTAATAGC
GAAGAGGCCCGCACCGATCGCCCTTCCCAACAGTTGCGCAGCCTGAATGGCGAATGGG
[124 nt withheld, positions 15389-15512]
C
[91 nt withheld, positions 15514-15604]
A
[49 nt withheld, positions 15606-15654]
CCTTTGACGTTGGAGTCCACGTTCTTT
[37 nt withheld, positions 15682-15718]
ACCCTATCTCGGTCTATTCTTTTGATTTATAAGGGATTTTGCCGATTTCGGCCTATTGGTTAAAAAATGA
GCTGATTTAACAAAAATTTAACGCGAATTTTAACAAAATATTAACGCTTACAATTTAGGTGGCACTTTTC
GGGGAAATGTGCGCGGAACCCCTATTTGTTTATTTTTCTAAATACATTCAAATATGTATCCGCTCATGAG
ACAATAACCCTGATAAATGCTTCAATAATATTGAAAAAGGAAGAGTATGAGTATTCAACATTTCCGTGTC
GCCCTTATTCCCTTTTTTGCGGCATTTTGCCTTCCTGTTTTTGCTCACCCAGAAACGCTGGTGAAAGTAA
AAGATGCTGAAGATCAGTTGGGTGCACGAGTGGGTTACATCGAACTGGATCTCAACAGCGGTAAGATCCT
TGAGAGTTTTCGCCCCGAAGAACGTTTTCCAATGATGAGCACTTTTAAAGTTCTGCTATGTGGCGCGGTA
TTATCCCGTATTGACGCCGGGCAAGAGCAACTCGGTCGCCGCATACACTATTCTCAGAATGACTTGGTTG
AGTACTCACCAGTCACAGAAAAGCATCTTACGGATGGCATGACAGTAAGAGAATTATGCAGTGCTGCCAT
AACCATGAGTGATAACACTGCGGCCAACTTACTTCTGACAACGATCGGAGGACCGAAGGAGCTAACCGCT
TTTTTGCACAACATGGGGGATCATGTAACTCGCCTTGATCGTTGGGAACCGGAGCTGAATGAAGCCATAC
CAAACGACGAGCGTGACACCACGATGCCTGTAGCAATGGCAACAACGTTGCGCAAACTATTAACTGGCGA
ACTACTTACTCTAGCTTCCCGGCAACAATTAATAGACTGGATGGAGGCGGATAAAGTTGCAGGACCACTT
CTGCGCTCGGCCCTTCCGGCTGGCTGGTTTATTGCTGATAAATCTGGAGCCGGTGAGCGTGGGTCTCGCG
GTATCATTGCAGCACTGGGGCCAGATGGTAAGCCCTCCCGTATCGTAGTTATCTACACGACGGGGAGTCA
GGCAACTATGGATGAACGAAATAGACAGATCGCTGAGATAGGTGCCTCACTGATTAAGCATTGGTAACTG
TCAGACCAAGTTTACTCATATATACTTTAGATTGATTTAAAACTTCATTTTTAATTTAAAAGGATCTAGG
TGAAGATCCTTTTTGATAATCTCATGACCAAAATCCCTTAACGTGAGTTTTCGTTCCACTGAGCGTCAGA
CCCCGTAGAAAAGATCAAAGGATCTTCTTGAGATCCTTTTTTTCTGCGCGTAATCTGCTGCTTGCAAACA
AAAAAACCACCGCTACCAGCGGTGGTTTGTTTGCCGGATCAAGAGCTACCAACTCTTTTTCCGAAGGTAA
CTGGCTTCAGCAGAGCGCAGATACCAAATACTGTTCTTCTAGTGTAGCCGTAGTTAGGCCACCACTTCAA
GAACTCTGTAGCACCGCCTACATACCTCGCTCTGCTAATCCTGTTACCAGTGGCTGCTGCCAGTGGCGAT
AAGTCGTGTCTTACCGGGTTGGACTCAAGACGATAGTTACCGGATAAGGCGCAGCGGTCGGGCTGAACGG
GGGGTTCGTGCACACAGCCCAGCTTGGAGCGAACGACCTACACCGAACTGAGATACCTACAGCGTGAGCT
ATGAGAAAGCGCCACGCTTCCCGAAGGGAGAAAGGCGGACAGGTATCCGGTAAGCGGCAGGGTCGGAACA
GGAGAGCGCACGAGGGAGCTTCCAGGGGGAAACGCCTGGTATCTTTATAGTCCTGTCGGGTTTCGCCACC
TCTGACTTGAGCGTCGATTTTTGTGATGCTCGTCAGGGGGGCGGAGCCTATGGAAAAACGCCAGCAACGC
GGCCTTTTTACGGTTCCTGGCCTTTTGCTGGCCTTTTGCTCACATGTTCTTTCCTGCGTTATCCCCTGAT
TCTGTGGATAACCGTATTACCGCCTTTGAGTGAGCTGATACCGCTCGCCGCAGCCGAACGACCGAGCGCA
GCGAGTCAGTGAGCGAGGAAGCGGAAGAGCGCCCAATACGCAAACCGCCTCTCCCCGCGCGTTGGCCGAT
TCATTAATGCAGCTGGCACGACAGGTTTCCCGACTGGAAAGCGGGCAGTGAGCGCAACGCAATTAATGTG
AGTTAGCTCACTCATTAGGCACCCCAGGCTTTACACTTTATGCTTCCGGCTCGTATGTTGTGTGGAATTG
TGAGCGGATAACAATTTCACACAGGAAACAGCTATGACCATGATTACGCCAAGCGCGCAATTAACCCTCA
CTAAAGGGAACAAAAGCTGGAGCTGCAAGC
Features (pLannotate 1.2.2; 31 found; start..end, strand, type, name):
      5..231     +  promoter       RSV promoter: Rous sarcoma virus enhancer/promoter
    232..412     +  LTR            5' LTR (truncated): truncated 5' long terminal repeat (LTR) from HIV-1
    459..584     +  misc_feature   HIV-1 Ψ: packaging signal of human immunodeficiency virus type 1
    568..931     +  CDS            HIV-1 gag (fragment): gag protein from human immunodeficiency virus 1; gag
   1077..1310    +  misc_feature   RRE: The Rev response element (RRE) of HIV-1 allows for Rev-dependent mRNA export from the nucleus to the cytoplasm.
   1687..1713    +  CDS            Rev (fragment): human immunodeficiency virus 1 (HIV-1) Rev protein; rev; enhances nuclear export of unspliced and incompletely spliced viral mRNAs
   1720..1743    +  promoter       SV40 promoter (fragment): SV40 early promoter
   1744..1815    +  promoter       SV40 promoter (fragment): SV40 enhancer and early promoter
   1839..1974    +  rep_origin     SV40 ori: SV40 origin of replication
   2020..2616    +  CDS            PuroR (fragment): puromycin N-acetyltransferase; pac from Streptomyces; confers resistance to puromycin
   2665..2782    +  misc_feature   cPPT/CTS: central polypurine tract and central termination sequence of HIV-1
   2847..2913    +  CDS            small t antigen (fragment): SV40 (simian virus 40) small t antigen
   2920..4098    +  promoter       EF-1α promoter: strong constitutive promoter for human elongation factor EF-1α
   4115..13804   +  CDS            SRCAP: SRCAP_HUMAN - Also known as KIAA0309. Experimental evidence at protein level: Swiss-Prot protein existence level 1. Catalytic component of the SRCAP complex which mediates the ATP-dependent exchange of histone H2AZ/H2B dimers for nucleosomal H2A/H2B, leading to transcriptional regulation of selected genes by chromatin remodeling. Acts as a coactivator for CREB-mediated transcription, steroid receptor-mediated transcription, and Notch- mediated transcription. From Homo sapiens (Human).
  13820..13873   +  promoter       U6 promoter (fragment): RNA polymerase III promoter for human U6 snRNA
  13915..14503   +  misc_feature   WPRE: woodchuck hepatitis virus posttranscriptional regulatory element
  14554..14573   +  misc_feature   cPPT/CTS (fragment): central polypurine tract and central termination sequence of HIV-1
  14575..14808   +  LTR            3' LTR (ΔU3): self-inactivating 3' long terminal repeat (LTR) from HIV-1
  14886..15007   +  polyA_signal   SV40 poly(A) signal: SV40 polyadenylation signal
  15047..15182   +  rep_origin     SV40 ori: SV40 origin of replication
  15203..15221   -  promoter       T7 promoter: promoter for bacteriophage T7 RNA polymerase
  15229..15384   +  CDS            lacZα (fragment): LacZα fragment of β-galactosidase; lacZ fragment
  15389..15817   +  rep_origin     f1 ori (sequence partly withheld): f1 bacteriophage origin of replication; arrow indicates direction of (+) strand synthesis
  15870..15974   +  promoter       AmpR promoter: bla
  15975..16835   +  CDS            AmpR: β-lactamase; bla; confers resistance to ampicillin, carbenicillin, and related antibiotics
  17006..17594   +  rep_origin     ori: high-copy-number ColE1/pMB1/pBR322/pUC origin of replication
  17777..17869   +  CDS            lacI (fragment): lac repressor; lacI; The lac repressor binds to the lac operator to inhibit transcription in E. coli. This inhibition can be relieved by adding lactose or isopropyl-β-D-thiogalactopyranoside (IPTG).
  17882..17903   +  protein_bind   CAP binding site: CAP binding activates transcription in the presence of cAMP. E. coli catabolite activator protein
  17918..17948   +  promoter       lac promoter: promoter for the E. coli lac operon
  17952..17974   +  protein_bind   lac operator (fragment): The lac repressor binds to the lac operator to inhibit transcription in E. coli. This inhibition can be relieved by adding lactose or isopropyl-β-D-thiogalactopyranoside (IPTG). lac repressor encoded by lacI
  18017..18035   +  promoter       T3 promoter: promoter for bacteriophage T3 RNA polymerase
