[The description below was written by a language model from this plasmid's Addgene catalogue record and pLannotate feature annotations shown in this document.]
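Description:
TFORF0569 is a lentiviral mammalian expression plasmid built on the pLX_TRC317 backbone. It belongs to a barcoded library of human transcription factor open reading frames made for pooled overexpression screens. It is maintained in E. coli through a high-copy ColE1/pUC-type origin with ampicillin resistance (AmpR under its own bla promoter). The backbone also carries an f1 origin and remnants of a lac/lacZα cloning region flanked by T7 and T3 promoters. The full sequence is about 18 kb, consistent with the 8.3 kb backbone plus a 9.8 kb insert, and the depositor warns that the plasmid may recombine during propagation.

The viral portion has a third-generation, self-inactivating layout. An RSV promoter is fused to a truncated HIV-1 5' LTR and drives genomic RNA production in packaging cells. It is followed by the Ψ packaging signal with a gag fragment, the RRE for Rev-dependent nuclear export, a cPPT/CTS element, a WPRE that enhances transcript expression, and a ΔU3 3' LTR. An SV40 polyadenylation signal lies downstream of the 3' LTR.

Two expression units sit between the LTRs. An SV40 early promoter drives puromycin N-acetyltransferase for selecting transduced cells. A strong constitutive EF-1α promoter drives human SRCAP, the catalytic ATPase of the SRCAP chromatin-remodelling complex, which exchanges H2A.Z/H2B dimers into nucleosomes and coactivates CREB-, steroid receptor- and Notch-mediated transcription. The ORF was synthesized. The record states that each construct carries a unique 24-bp barcode for identifying the factor in pooled screens, but the barcode is not annotated in the feature table, so its position is not stated. A short U6 promoter fragment annotated just after the ORF has no stated function.
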