Addgene plasmid #143713: TFORF0569
Purpose: Lentiviral vector for overexpressing transcription factor ORFs with unique 24-bp barcodes. Barcodes facilitate identification of transcription factors in pooled screens.
Depositing lab: Feng Zhang. Depositing organization: Broad Institute. Publication: A transcription factor atlas of directed differentiation. Joung J, Ma S, Tay T, Geiger-Schuller KR, Kirchgatterer PC, Verdine VK, Guo B, Arias-Garcia MA, Allen WE, Singh A, Kuksenko O, Abudayyeh OO, Gootenberg JS, Fu Z, Macrae RK, Buenrostro JD, Regev A, Zhang F. Cell. 2023 Jan 5;186(1):209-229.e26. doi: 10.1016/j.cell.2022.11.026. PubMed 36608654.
Backbone
  Vector backbone: pLX_TRC317
  Backbone manufacturer: Broad Institute Genetic Perturbation Platform
  Backbone size w/o insert (bp): 8264
  Vector type: Mammalian Expression, Lentiviral
  Selectable markers: Puromycin
Growth in bacteria
  Bacterial resistance: Ampicillin, 100 μg/mL
  Growth temperature: 30°C
  Growth strain: NEB Stable
  Copy number: High Copy
Gene/Insert
  Gene/Insert name: SRCAP
  Species: H. sapiens (human)
  Insert size (bp): 9794
  Entrez Gene: SRCAP (a.k.a. DOMO1, EAF1, FLHS, SWR1)
  Promoter: EF1a
  Cloning method: Unknown
  Sequencing primers: 5′ GGGTGGAGACTGAAGTTAGGCCAG; 3′ CACATAGCGTAAAAGGAGCAACATAG
Terms and licenses: Academic/Nonprofit Terms; Industry Terms: Not Available to Industry
Depositor comments: NM_006662,ENST00000262518 . The transcription factor ORF portion of this plasmid was synthesized by Genewiz. Please test multiple small colonies in case of plasmid recombination. To make this collection available in a timely manner, a portion of this collection was not fully sequenced by Addgene. If an Addgene verified full plasmid sequence is not available, please contact us prior to placing an order to request the full sequence.
How to cite: TFORF0569 was a gift from Feng Zhang (Addgene plasmid # 143713)
