>Addgene plasmid #143713 | TFORF0569 | depositor partial sequence | sequence record 283269 | Insert
ACCGCCACCATGCAGAGCAGCCCCTCCCCTGCTCACCCTCAGCTCCCAGTCCTACAGACACAGATGGTGT
CGGACGGCATGACAGGCAGCAATCCTGTGTCCCCTGCCTCATCCAGTTCCCCAGCCTCTAGTGGGGCAGG
CGGCATCTCCCCGCAGCACATAGCTCAAGATTCCTCACTGGATGGACCTCCAGGCCCCCCAGATGGTGCC
ACAGTGCCCCTGGAGGGGTTCAGCTTATCCCAGGCTGCTGACCTGGCTAACAAGGGCCCGAAGTGGGAGA
AGAGCCATGCCGAAATTGCAGAACAGGCCAAGCATGAGGCCGAGATCGAGACTCGGATTGCTGAGCTGCG
GAAGGAGGGTTTCTGGTCACTGAAGAGGCTGCCTAAGGTGCCAGAGCCCCCTCGCCCCAAAGGTCACTGG
GACTATTTGTGCGAAGAGATGCAGTGGCTCTCTGCTGACTTTGCTCAGGAGCGCCGTTGGAAACGGGGTG
TGGCCCGGAAGGTGGTGCGCATGGTGATCCGGCACCACGAGGAGCAGCGGCAGAAAGAGGAACGGGCCCG
GAGGGAGGAGCAGGCCAAGCTGCGTCGAATTGCTTCCACCATGGCCAAGGATGTCAGGCAGTTCTGGAGC
AATGTGGAGAAGGTGGTGCAATTCAAGCAACAGTCCCGGCTTGAGGAAAAGCGCAAAAAAGCCCTGGACC
TGCATTTGGACTTCATTGTGGGGCAAACTGAAAAGTACTCGGACCTTCTGTCTCAGAGCCTCAACCAGCC
ATTAACCTCCAGCAAAGCAGGCTCTTCCCCTTGCCTCGGCTCTTCCTCAGCTGCCTCCAGTCCTCCACCC
CCTGCTTCTCGCCTGGATGATGAAGATGGGGACTTTCAACCCCAAGAGGATGAGGAAGAGGATGATGAGG
AAACGATTGAAGTTGAAGAACAACAGGAAGGCAATGATGCAGAGGCCCAGAGGCGTGAGATTGAGCTGCT
TCGCCGTGAGGGAGAATTGCCACTGGAAGAGCTGCTCCGTTCCCTTCCCCCTCAGCTGTTGGAAGGGCCT
TCCAGCCCCTCTCAAACCCCCTCATCTCATGATAGTGACACCCGAGATGGGCCTGAAGAAGGTGCTGAAG
AAGAGCCCCCTCAGGTGTTGGAGATAAAGCCCCCACCCTCTGCTGTCACACAGCGCAACAAACAGCCTTG
GCATCCAGATGAAGATGATGAAGAGTTTACTGCCAACGAAGAGGAAGCGGAGGATGAAGAGGATACTATA
GCAGCTGAGGAACAGTTGGAAGGGGAGGTGGATCATGCCATGGAGCTGAGCGAGTTGGCTCGAGAAGGTG
AGCTTTCCATGGAGGAGCTATTGCAGCAGTATGCAGGAGCCTATGCCCCAGGCTCTGGGAGCAGTGAAGA
TGAGGATGAAGATGAGGTTGATGCTAATAGCTCTGACTGTGAACCAGAGGGGCCCGTGGAAGCGGAAGAG
CCTCCTCAGGAGGATAGTAGCAGTCAGTCAGACTCTGTGGAGGACCGGAGTGAGGATGAGGAAGATGAAC
ATTCAGAGGAGGAAGAAACAAGTGGAAGTTCAGCATCAGAGGAATCTGAGTCTGAAGAGTCTGAGGATGC
CCAATCACAGAGCCAAGCAGATGAAGAGGAGGAAGATGATGATTTTGGGGTGGAGTACTTGCTTGCCAGG
GATGAAGAGCAGAGTGAGGCAGATGCAGGCAGTGGGCCTCCTACTCCAGGGCCCACTACTCTAGGTCCAA
AGAAAGAAATTACTGACATTGCTGCAGCAGCTGAAAGTCTCCAGCCCAAGGGTTACACGCTGGCCACGAC
CCAGGTAAAGACGCCCATTCCCCTGCTTCTGCGGGGCCAGCTCCGGGAGTACCAGCACATTGGGCTAGAC
TGGCTGGTTACCATGTATGAGAAGAAGCTTAATGGCATTCTTGCTGATGAGATGGGGCTTGGGAAGACCA
TCCAGACCATCTCTCTGCTTGCCCACTTGGCTTGTGAGAAAGGTAACTGGGGTCCCCATTTAATCATTGT
TCCCACCAGCGTGATGTTGAACTGGGAGATGGAGTTGAAACGGTGGTGCCCCAGCTTTAAAATCCTCACT
TACTATGGAGCCCAGAAAGAGAGGAAGCTCAAGCGGCAGGGCTGGACCAAGCCCAATGCCTTTCATGTGT
GTATCACATCTTACAAGCTGGTGCTGCAGGACCACCAGGCCTTCCGTCGCAAGAACTGGCGCTATCTCAT
TCTGGATGAGGCGCAGAACATCAAGAACTTCAAGTCACAGCGCTGGCAGTCACTCCTCAACTTCAACAGC
CAGAGACGCCTGCTCCTGACAGGAACTCCCTTGCAGAACAGCCTCATGGAGCTGTGGTCCTTGATGCACT
TTTTGATGCCCCATGTCTTCCAGTCTCATCGCGAGTTCAAGGAGTGGTTCTCTAATCCCCTAACTGGCAT
GATTGAGGGCAGCCAAGAGTATAATGAAGGTCTAGTCAAACGCCTCCACAAGGTTTTGAGGCCTTTTTTA
CTGCGCCGAGTTAAGGTGGATGTTGAGAAGCAGATGCCCAAAAAGTACGAGCATGTTATCCGCTGCAGGC
TCTCCAAGCGTCAACGCTGTCTCTATGATGACTTCATGGCACAGACCACAACTAAGGAGACACTAGCCAC
AGGCCATTTCATGAGCGTCATCAACATTTTGATGCAGCTGAGAAAAGTTTGCAATCATCCAAATCTGTTC
GACCCTCGACCGGTTACCTCCCCTTTCATCACCCCAGGCATCTGCTTCAGCACCGCCTCTCTGGTGCTAA
GGGCCACGGATGTCCATCCCCTCCAGCGGATAGACATGGGTCGATTTGACCTTATTGGCCTGGAAGGTCG
TGTCTCTCGATATGAGGCAGACACATTTCTGCCCCGGCACCGCCTCTCTCGCCGGGTACTGTTAGAAGTG
GCTACTGCTCCTGACCCCCCACCCCGGCCCAAGCCAGTCAAGATGAAGGTCAACAGGATGCTGCAGCCAG
TACCTAAGCAAGAAGGCCGGACAGTGGTGGTGGTGAACAACCCACGGGCGCCCCTGGGCCCTGTCCCAGT
TCGACCTCCTCCAGGTCCTGAGCTCTCAGCCCAGCCCACCCCTGGCCCAGTCCCCCAAGTGCTGCCAGCA
TCACTGATGGTTTCAGCCTCACCTGCCGGGCCCCCGCTTATTCCTGCATCTCGGCCTCCTGGCCCTGTCC
TCTTGCCTCCACTGCAGCCCAACAGTGGTTCTCTCCCCCAGGTGTTGCCATCCCCCCTGGGGGTCCTGAG
TGGGACCTCACGGCCTCCCACGCCAACCTTGTCCCTAAAGCCAACACCACCTGCCCCAGTTCGCCTGAGC
CCAGCCCCACCTCCAGGCTCCTCTAGCCTGTTGAAGCCCCTGACAGTGCCACCAGGCTACACCTTCCCTC
CTGCTGCTGCCACCACCACTTCTACCACCACGGCAACTGCTACCACCACAGCAGTGCCAGCTCCGACTCC
TGCACCACAGCGCCTCATTCTATCTCCCGATATGCAGGCTCGCCTGCCCTCAGGCGAAGTGGTCAGCATC
GGGCAGTTAGCCTCACTGGCACAACGTCCAGTGGCTAATGCAGGGGGAAGCAAACCTCTCACCTTCCAAA
TCCAGGGCAACAAGCTGACTTTGACTGGTGCCCAGGTGCGCCAGCTTGCTGTGGGGCAGCCCCGCCCGCT
GCAAAGGAATGTGGTGCACCTCGTGTCAGCAGGGGGGCAGCACCATCTCATCAGCCAGCCTGCCCATGTG
GCCCTCATCCAGGCCGTGGCCCCGACCCCTGGCCCTACCCCTGTCTCTGTGCTGCCTTCTTCGACCCCCA
GCACCACCCCTGCCCCTACTGGCCTCAGCCTTCCGCTTGCTGCTAACCAGGTGCCACCAACCATGGTGAA
TAATACAGGCGTGGTGAAGATTGTAGTGAGACAAGCCCCTCGGGATGGACTGACTCCTGTTCCTCCATTG
GCCCCAGCACCCCGGCCTCCGAGCTCTGGGCTTCCAGCTGTGTTGAATCCACGCCCCACGTTAACCCCTG
GCCGGCTACCCACACCTACTCTGGGTACTGCTCGAGCCCCCATGCCCACACCCACTCTGGTGAGGCCTCT
TCTCAAGCTGGTCCACAGTCCTTCACCTGAAGTCAGTGCTTCAGCCCCCGGAGCTGCCCCCTTGACCATC
TCTTCTCCTCTCCACGTGCCATCCTCCCTCCCTGGGCCAGCCTCTTCTCCAATGCCAATTCCCAACTCCT
CTCCCCTTGCTAGTCCTGTGTCCTCTACAGTCTCAGTTCCATTGTCATCTTCACTCCCCATCTCTGTCCC
CACCACACTTCCTGCCCCAGCCTCGGCTCCACTCACCATCCCCATCTCAGCCCCCTTGACTGTTTCTGCT
TCGGGCCCAGCTCTGTTGACCAGTGTGACTCCACCATTGGCACCTGTTGTCCCAGCGGCTCCTGGACCTC
CCTCCTTGGCACCATCTGGTGCTTCCCCGTCAGCATCAGCCTTGACTCTAGGTTTGGCCACAGCTCCATC
CCTGTCTTCATCTCAGACACCTGGTCACCCTCTGTTGTTGGCTCCCACCTCTTCACATGTTCCAGGGTTG
AACTCAACCGTGGCCCCAGCATGCTCACCTGTCCTGGTGCCAGCTTCGGCTCTGGCCAGTCCTTTTCCGT
CAGCACCAAATCCAGCTCCAGCTCAGGCTTCCCTTCTGGCTCCAGCATCTTCTGCATCTCAGGCTCTAGC
CACCCCTCTGGCTCCTATGGCGGCTCCACAGACAGCAATTCTGGCTCCTTCTCCAGCTCCTCCTCTGGCT
CCTCTTCCGGTCCTGGCACCATCGCCAGGTGCTGCTCCTGTCCTGGCTTCATCACAGACTCCGGTTCCAG
TTATGGCTCCATCGTCTACTCCAGGAACCTCTTTAGCCTCAGCTTCACCGGTACCAGCTCCAACCCCTGT
GTTGGCTCCATCATCAACTCAAACTATGCTACCAGCCCCGGTTCCGTCACCTCTCCCGAGCCCGGCTTCT
ACGCAGACACTGGCCCTAGCCCCAGCTTTAGCACCCACTCTTGGAGGCTCATCTCCATCTCAGACACTCT
CTTTGGGAACGGGGAACCCCCAGGGACCCTTTCCAACTCAGACATTGTCATTAACTCCAGCATCATCCCT
GGTACCAACTCCAGCCCAGACACTGTCTTTGGCACCAGGACCACCACTGGGTCCAACTCAGACGCTGTCT
CTGGCTCCAGCACCCCCTCTGGCTCCAGCTTCTCCAGTGGGCCCAGCCCCAGCTCACACGCTGACTTTGG
CTCCAGCATCGTCATCTGCTTCACTCCTGGCCCCAGCTTCAGTGCAGACACTGACCTTGAGCCCTGCCCC
AGTTCCTACCCTGGGCCCGGCCGCAGCTCAGACCTTGGCGCTGGCCCCAGCCTCCACACAGTCCCCAGCT
TCCCAGGCATCTTCCCTTGTGGTTTCGGCATCTGGTGCCGCTCCCTTGCCTGTCACCATGGTATCCCGGC
TGCCTGTTTCCAAGGATGAGCCTGACACACTGACATTGCGCTCTGGTCCCCCCAGCCCTCCCTCCACTGC
TACCTCGTTTGGTGGCCCCCGGCCTCGACGCCAGCCCCCCCCACCACCTCGTTCCCCTTTTTATCTGGAC
TCCCTGGAGGAAAAGCGGAAGCGGCAGCGGTCTGAACGCCTGGAACGGATTTTCCAACTTAGTGAGGCTC
ATGGGGCCCTGGCACCTGTGTATGGGACTGAAGTCCTGGATTTCTGTACCCTGCCCCAACCTGTTGCCAG
CCCCATCGGCCCTCGTTCTCCTGGCCCCAGCCACCCCACCTTTTGGACTTATACCGAGGCTGCCCACCGG
GCTGTACTGTTTCCCCAGCAGCGACTAGACCAGCTGTCAGAAATCATTGAGAGGTTCATCTTTGTCATGC
CTCCTGTGGAGGCACCTCCCCCTTCCCTGCATGCCTGCCACCCACCTCCTTGGCTGGCCCCACGTCAGGC
AGCCTTCCAGGAGCAATTGGCCTCTGAGCTCTGGCCCCGGGCTCGTCCTTTGCACCGTATTGTGTGTAAC
ATGCGCACCCAGTTCCCTGACTTAAGACTCATCCAGTATGATTGCGGAAAGTTGCAGACGTTGGCAGTGC
TGTTGCGGCAGCTCAAGGCAGAGGGCCACCGAGTGCTCATCTTCACCCAGATGACCCGAATGCTGGATGT
ATTGGAGCAGTTTCTCACCTACCATGGCCATCTCTACCTGCGCCTGGATGGATCTACTAGAGTTGAACAG
AGACAGGCCTTGATGGAACGGTTCAATGCAGACAAACGCATATTCTGCTTCATCCTTTCAACTCGGAGTG
GGGGTGTGGGCGTGAACCTGACAGGAGCAGACACTGTTGTTTTTTATGACAGCGACTGGAATCCCACCAT
GGATGCTCAGGCCCAGGACCGCTGTCACCGAATTGGCCAGACCCGGGATGTCCACATATATAGGCTTATC
AGTGAACGGACAGTGGAGGAGAACATCCTAAAAAAGGCAAATCAGAAGAGAATGTTGGGGGACATGGCCA
TTGAGGGAGGCAACTTCACCACAGCCTATTTCAAACAGCAGACCATCCGAGAGCTGTTTGATATGCCCCT
GGAGGAACCTTCTAGCTCATCCGTGCCCTCTGCCCCTGAAGAGGAGGAAGAGACTGTGGCCAGCAAGCAG
ACTCATATTCTGGAGCAGGCATTGTGTCGGGCAGAAGATGAAGAGGATATCCGTGCAGCCACCCAGGCCA
AGGCTGAACAGGTGGCTGAGCTTGCAGAATTTAATGAGAACGATGGGTTTCCTGCTGGTGAGGGAGAGGA
AGCTGGCCGGCCTGGGGCTGAGGATGAGGAGATGTCCCGGGCTGAGCAGGAAATTGCTGCCCTCGTAGAA
CAGCTGACCCCCATTGAGCGCTATGCCATGAAATTCCTGGAGGCCTCACTGGAGGAGGTGAGCCGAGAGG
AGCTCAAACAGGCAGAAGAGCAAGTGGAAGCTGCCCGCAAAGACCTGGACCAAGCCAAGGAGGAGGTGTT
CCGCCTACCCCAAGAGGAGGAGGAGGGGCCGGGGGCTGGGGATGAGAGTTCCTGTGGGACTGGTGGAGGC
ACCCACCGGCGCAGTAAAAAGGCCAAAGCCCCTGAGAGGCCGGGGACTCGTGTCAGTGAGCGTCTTCGTG
GAGCCCGGGCTGAGACTCAAGGGGCAAACCACACTCCTGTCATATCCGCCCATCAAACTCGCAGCACCAC
CACACCACCCCGCTGCAGTCCTGCCAGGGAGCGAGTTCCCAGGCCAGCACCTAGGCCTCGACCCACTCCA
GCTTCAGCTCCGGCTGCAATTCCTGCCCTTGTTCCTGTCCCAGTTTCTGCCCCAGTACCCATTTCAGCCC
CAAATCCAATAACCATTCTCCCTGTCCATATCTTGCCTTCTCCTCCCCCTCCTTCACAGATTCCTCCTTG
TTCTTCTCCTGCCTGCACCCCTCCTCCTGCCTGTACCCCTCCACCAGCTCATACACCGCCTCCAGCCCAA
ACCTGTCTTGTAACTCCTTCCTCTCCTCTCTTGCTTGGTCCACCTTCTGTGCCCATCTCTGCCTCAGTCA
CTAATCTCCCCTTGGGCTTGAGGCCTGAGGCAGAGCTGTGTGCCCAGGCATTGGCATCTCCAGAGTCCCT
GGAGCTGGCTTCTGTGGCCAGTTCAGAAACCTCCTCACTTTCTCTTGTGCCCCCTAAAGATCTGTTGCCA
GTTGCTGTGGAGATCCTGCCTGTGTCAGAGAAGAACCTTTCTCTCACCCCTTCTGCACCCAGCCTGACCT
TGGAGGCTGGCAGCATCCCCAATGGTCAAGAGCAGGAGGCACCAGATTCTGCTGAGGGGACCACCCTTAC
AGTGCTGCCTGAAGGTGAGGAGTTGCCCCTGTGTGTGAGTGAGAGCAATGGCCTGGAGCTCCCACCCTCA
GCAGCATCTGATGAGCCACTTCAGGAGCCACTGGAGGCTGACAGGACCTCGGAAGAGCTGACAGAGGCCA
AGACCCCAACCTCCAGCCCAGAGAAGCCACAGGAACTCGTTACAGCTGAGGTTGCAGCTCCATCCACCTC
ATCTTCAGCCACTTCCTCGCCTGAGGGTCCTTCACCTGCCCGACCTCCTCGGCGTCGCACCAGTGCTGAT
GTGGAAATTAGGGGTCAAGGGACTGGTCGGCCAGGACAACCACCAGGCCCCAAAGTGCTTCGAAAGCTGC
CAGGACGGCTGGTAACTGTGGTAGAGGAAAAGGAACTGGTGCGGCGGCGGCGGCAGCAGCGGGGAGCTGC
CAGCACCCTAGTGCCTGGGGTCTCTGAGACTAGTGCCAGCCCGGGAAGCCCGTCTGTCCGCAGCATGTCA
GGGCCAGAATCCTCCCCTCCCATTGGTGGGCCCTGTGAAGCTGCTCCTTCATCCTCACTGCCCACTCCAC
CCCAGCAGCCCTTCATTGCTCGCCGTCACATTGAGCTGGGGGTGACTGGTGGTGGCAGCCCCGAGAATGG
AGACGGAGCACTGCTCGCCATCACCCCACCTGCTGTGAAACGTCGGAGGGGGAGGCCCCCCAAGAAGAAC
AGGTCTCCAGCAGATGCTGGGAGAGGTGTGGATGAGGCACCCTCATCCACCTTGAAGGGAAAAACCAATG
GGGCTGACCCAGTCCCTGGGCCTGAGACCCTAATTGTTGCAGATCCTGTCCTGGAACCACAGCTTATTCC
TGGGCCCCAGCCTCTTGGACCCCAGCCAGTTCACAGACCCAATCCCCTCCTGTCACCTGTGGAGAAAAGA
AGGCGAGGACGACCCCCTAAAGCACGAGATTTGCCCATCCCTGGGACCATTTCCTCTGCAGGGGATGGCA
ACTCCGAAAGTCGGACACAGCCACCCCCACACCCATCACCCCTAACCCCACTCCCACCACTGCTAGTTTG
TCCCACTGCTACTGTTGCCAACACTGTCACCACTGTCACCATTTCAACGTCCCCACCCAAACGGAAGAGG
GGCCGACCTCCCAAGAATCCTCCATCACCTCGGCCCAGCCAGCTCCCCGTCTTGGACCGTGACAGCACTT
CTGTTCTCGAGAGCTGTGGATTGGGGAGGCGACGGCAACCCCAGGGCCAAGGGGAGAGTGAGGGTAGTTC
CTCTGATGAGGATGGAAGCCGCCCCCTCACCCGCCTGGCCCGCCTTCGGCTTGAAGCAGAAGGAATGCGA
GGACGGAAGAGTGGAGGGTCCATGGTGGTGGCTGTAATTCAGGATGACCTGGACTTAGCAGATAGCGGGC
CAGGCGGGTTGGAATTGACACCACCTGTGGTCTCACTAACCCCAAAACTGCGCTCGACCCGGCTGCGTCC
AGGGTCTCTAGTCCCCCCACTAGAGACTGAGAAGTTGCCTCGCAAACGAGCAGGGGCCCCAGTTGGTGGG
AGTCCTGGGCTGGCAAAGCGGGGCCGCCTACAGCCCCCAAGTCCCCTGGGGCCTGAGGGTTCAGTAGAGG
AGTCTGAGGCTGAAGCCTCAGGTGAGGAGGAGGAAGGGGATGGGACCCCACGCCGACGTCCTGGCCCCCG
CCGGCTTGTTGGGACCACCAACCAAGGGGACCAGCGCATCCTGCGCAGCAGCGCCCCTCCCTCCCTGGCT
GGCCCTGCTGTTAGTCACAGAGGCCGCAAGGCCAAGACGTAGTAATGAACTAGTCCGTAACTTGAAAGTA
TTTCGATTTCTTGGCTTTATATATCTTGTGGAAAGGACGATAAAGTAAACAACTTGGAACTAGA
