>Addgene plasmid #143713 | TFORF0569 | depositor partial sequence | sequence record 283270 | Barcode
TAAAGTAAACAACTTGGAACTAGA
